Addgene plasmid #127760: pEYT1A
Purpose: Research the effect of gene orientation of transcription
Depositing lab: Richard Murray. Depositing organization: California Institute of Technology. Publication: Biophysical Constraints Arising from Compositional Context in Synthetic Gene Networks. Yeung E, Dy AJ, Martin KB, Ng AH, Del Vecchio D, Beck JL, Collins JJ, Murray RM. Cell Syst. 2017 Jul 26;5(1):11-24.e12. doi: 10.1016/j.cels.2017.06.001. Epub 2017 Jul 19. PubMed 28734826.
Backbone
  Vector backbone: pBEST
  Vector type: Bacterial Expression, Synthetic Biology
Growth in bacteria
  Bacterial resistance: Ampicillin, 100 μg/mL
  Growth temperature: 30°C
  Growth strain: MGZ1
  Copy number: High Copy
Gene/Insert
  Gene/Insert name: mSpinach, MG RNA aptamer in tandem orientation
  Species: Synthetic
  Cloning method: Unknown
Terms and licenses: Academic/Nonprofit Terms; Industry Terms: Not Available to Industry
Depositor comments: Cloning method: Golden Gate. Genbank Accession No. KX682223 . Can also use growth strains: DH5Z1 or MG1655Z1 . Please note that this plasmid may require a unique bacterial strain, so make sure to confirm that you can also obtain the appropriate growth strain. Please contact us or contact our distributors if you have any questions.
How to cite: pEYT1A was a gift from Richard Murray (Addgene plasmid # 127760 ; http://n2t.net/addgene:127760 ; RRID:Addgene_127760)
