[The description below was written by a language model from this plasmid's Addgene catalogue record and pLannotate feature annotations shown in this document.]
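Description:
pEYT1A is a small (about 2.5 kb) bacterial synthetic-biology plasmid built on the pBEST backbone and assembled by Golden Gate cloning. It is maintained in E. coli at high copy through a ColE1/pUC-type origin of replication and selected with ampicillin via a β-lactamase (AmpR) gene driven by its native bla promoter. Both of these elements lie on the strand opposite to the annotated regulatory elements of the insert.

The payload consists of two synthetic, non-coding RNA reporters: mSpinach and the malachite green (MG) RNA aptamer, arranged in tandem, meaning both transcription units point in the same direction. These aptamers become fluorescent when they bind their cognate small-molecule dyes, so transcript levels can be read out directly without translation. The automated annotation does not mark the aptamers themselves. It does detect a PLtetO-1 promoter fragment (a lambda PL derivative carrying tet operator sites) and, roughly 220 bp further downstream on the same strand, a lac operator. This suggests one TetR-regulated and one LacI-regulated transcription unit, although the record does not state which promoter drives which aptamer. Such regulation would fit the recommended "Z1" host strains (MGZ1, DH5Z1, MG1655Z1), a designation generally used for strains that supply the Tet and Lac repressors, allowing each unit to be induced independently.

The stated purpose is to study how gene orientation affects transcription. pEYT1A represents the tandem arrangement, in work on how compositional context imposes biophysical constraints on synthetic gene networks.
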