Features (pLannotate 1.2.2; 5 found; start..end, strand, type, name):
     44..98      +  promoter       PLtetO-1 promoter (fragment): modified phage lambda PL promoter with tet operator sites (Lutz and Bujard, 1997)
    319..335     +  protein_bind   lac operator: The lac repressor binds to the lac operator to inhibit transcription in E. coli. This inhibition can be relieved by adding lactose or isopropyl-β-D-thiogalactopyranoside (IPTG). lac repressor encoded by lacI
    648..1236    -  rep_origin     ori: high-copy-number ColE1/pMB1/pBR322/pUC origin of replication
   1407..2267    -  CDS            AmpR: β-lactamase; bla; confers resistance to ampicillin, carbenicillin, and related antibiotics
   2268..2372    -  promoter       AmpR promoter: bla
>Addgene plasmid #127760 | pEYT1A | addgene full sequence | sequence record 250630 | Addgene NGS Result
AATTCTGGCGAATCCTCTGACCATTCCATTTCCACTAATCTTATCCCTATCAGTGATAGAGATTGACATC
CCTATCAGTGATAGAGATACTGAGCACAGGATCCCGACTGGCGAGAGCCAGGTAACGAATGGATCCCAAA
GCCCGCCGAAAGGCGGGCTTTTCTGTTCTTCACCTTAATCCATTATACATAACTCATACATTCCAAACTA
ATCTAACTTCTTCCATCATTAACCACACCTCTCTATCATCACCTATTCCCCTCTATCTCCCTCAAATTCT
TTCACATATTATATCCTAACACTCATACACCCATACAATTGTGAGCGGATAACAAGATACTGAGCACAGC
CCGGATAGCTCAGTCGGTAGAGCAGCGGCCGGACGCAACTGAATGAAATGGTGAAGGACGGGTCCAGGTG
TGGCTGCTTCGGCAGTGCAGCTTGTTGAGTAGAGTGTGAGCTCCGTAACTAGTCGCGTCCGGCCGCGGGT
CCAGGGTTCAAGTCCCTGTTCGGGCGCCACAAAGCCCGCCGAAAGGCGGGCTTTTCTGTTACCCCCTTAC
AAAACCACAGGATAACGCAGGAAAGAACATCTGAGCAAAAGGCCAGCAAAAGGCCAGGAACCGTAAAAAG
GCCGCGTTGCTGGCGTTTTTCCATAGGCTCCGCCCCCCTGACGAGCATCACAAAAATCGACGCTCAAGTC
AGAGGTGGCGAAACCCGACAGGACTATAAAGATACCAGGCGTTTCCCCCTGGAAGCTCCCTCGTGCGCTC
TCCTGTTCCGACCCTGCCGCTTACCGGATACCTGTCCGCCTTTCTCCCTTCGGGAAGCGTGGCGCTTTCT
CATAGCTCACGCTGTAGGTATCTCAGTTCGGTGTAGGTCGTTCGCTCCAAGCTGGGCTGTGTGCACGAAC
CCCCCGTTCAGCCCGACCGCTGCGCCTTATCCGGTAACTATCGTCTTGAGTCCAACCCGGTAAGACACGA
CTTATCGCCACTGGCAGCAGCCACTGGTAACAGGATTAGCAGAGCGAGGTATGTAGGCGGTGCTACAGAG
TTCTTGAAGTGGTGGCCTAACTACGGCTACACTAGAAGAACAGTATTTGGTATCTGCGCTCTGCTGAAGC
CAGTTACCTTCGGAAAAAGAGTTGGTAGCTCTTGATCCGGCAAACAAACCACCGCTGGTAGCGGTGGTTT
TTTTGTTTGCAAGCAGCAGATTACGCGCAGAAAAAAAGGATCTCAAGAAGATCCTTTGATCTTTTCTACG
GGGTCTGACGCTCAGTGGAACGAAAACTCACGTTAAGGGATTTTGGTCATGAGATTATCAAAAAGGATCT
TCACCTAGATCCTTTTAAATTAAAAATGAAGTTTTAAATCAATCTAAAGTATATATGAGTAAACTTGGTC
TGACAGTTACCAATGCTTAATCAGTGAGGCACCTATCTCAGCGATCTGTCTATTTCGTTCATCCATAGTT
GCCTGACTCCCCGTCGTGTAGATAACTACGATACGGGAGGGCTTACCATCTGGCCCCAGTGCTGCAATGA
TACCGCGAGACCCACGCTCACCGGCTCCAGATTTATCAGCAATAAACCAGCCAGCCGGAAGGGCCGAGCG
CAGAAGTGGTCCTGCAACTTTATCCGCCTCCATCCAGTCTATTAATTGTTGCCGGGAAGCTAGAGTAAGT
AGTTCGCCAGTTAATAGTTTGCGCAACGTTGTTGCCATTGCTACAGGCATCGTGGTGTCACGCTCGTCGT
TTGGTATGGCTTCATTCAGCTCCGGTTCCCAACGATCAAGGCGAGTTACATGATCCCCCATGTTGTGCAA
AAAAGCGGTTAGCTCCTTCGGTCCTCCGATCGTTGTCAGAAGTAAGTTGGCCGCAGTGTTATCACTCATG
GTTATGGCAGCACTGCATAATTCTCTTACTGTCATGCCATCCGTAAGATGCTTTTCTGTGACTGGTGAGT
ACTCAACCAAGTCATTCTGAGAATAGTGTATGCGGCGACCGAGTTGCTCTTGCCCGGCGTCAACACGGGA
TAATACCGCGCCACATAGCAGAACTTTAAAAGTGCTCATCATTGGAAAACGTTCTTCGGGGCGAAAACTC
TCAAGGATCTTACCGCTGTTGAGATCCAGTTCGATGTAACCCACTCGTGCACCCAACTGATCTTCAGCAT
CTTTTACTTTCACCAGCGTTTCTGGGTGAGCAAAAACAGGAAGGCAAAATGCCGCAAAAAAGGGAATAAG
GGCGACACGGAAATGTTGAATACTCATACTCTTCCTTTTTCAATATTATTGAAGCATTTATCAGGGTTAT
TGTCTCATGAGCGGATACATATTTGAATGTATTTAGAAAAATAAACAAATAGGGGTTCCGCGCACATTTC
CCCGAAAAGTGCCACCTGACGTCTAAGAAACCATTATTATCATGACATTAACCTATAAAAATAGGCGTAT
CACGAGGCCCTTTCGTCTTCAAG
